Addgene plasmid #190379: JAB2500
Purpose: Plasmids encode parts for syntetic genetic circuit construction in eudicot plants (proUBQ10::PIP2A-mCherry-NOSt_pro35S-BetIO::GFPint-NLS_ADHt)
Depositing lab: Jennifer Brophy & Jose Dinneny. Depositing organization: Stanford University. Publication: Synthetic genetic circuits as a means of reprogramming plant roots. Brophy JAN, Magallon KJ, Duan L, Zhong V, Ramachandran P, Kniazev K, Dinneny JR. Science. 2022 Aug 12;377(6607):747-751. doi: 10.1126/science.abo4326. Epub 2022 Aug 11. PubMed 35951698.
Backbone
  Vector backbone: JAB2120
  Vector type: Plant Expression
Growth in bacteria
  Bacterial resistance: Spectinomycin, 50 μg/mL
  Growth temperature: 37°C
  Growth strain: DH5alpha
  Copy number: High Copy
Gene/Insert
  Gene/Insert name: proUBQ10::PIP2A-mCherry-NOSt_pro35S-BetIO::GFPint-NLS_ADHt
  Species: Synthetic
  Cloning method: Restriction Enzyme; 5′ cloning site unknown (unknown if destroyed)
Terms and licenses: Academic/Nonprofit Terms; Industry Terms: Not Available to Industry
Depositor comments: Backbone JAB2120 contains proUBQ10::PIP2A-mCherry-NOSt. Please see the fully annotated sequence linked the "Supplemental Documents" section. Please visit https://www.biorxiv.org/content/10.1101/2022.02.02.478917v1 for bioRxiv preprint.
How to cite: JAB2500 was a gift from Jennifer Brophy & Jose Dinneny (Addgene plasmid # 190379 ; http://n2t.net/addgene:190379 ; RRID:Addgene_190379)
