[The description below was written by a language model from this plasmid's Addgene catalogue record and pLannotate feature annotations shown in this document.]
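Description:
JAB2500 is a plant expression plasmid of about 7.7 kb from a toolkit of parts for building synthetic genetic circuits in eudicot plants. It is organised as a binary T-DNA vector. Nopaline-type left and right border repeats flank the plant payload. Outside the borders, the backbone carries a high-copy ColE1/pUC-type origin for propagation in E. coli, a pSa origin (the type used in small binary vectors for maintenance in Agrobacterium, typically with a helper supplying replication functions), and an aadA gene conferring spectinomycin/streptomycin resistance. Small remnants of a pBluescript-style cloning region (lac promoter/operator, T3 promoter, MCS fragment) lie just inside the right border. No plant selectable marker is annotated in the feature table.

The T-DNA holds two transcription units. The first is inherited from the parent backbone JAB2120. According to the record it uses the UBQ10 promoter, which the automated annotation does not detect, to drive Arabidopsis PIP2A aquaporin fused to mCherry and terminated by the NOS terminator. This gives a constitutive red plasma-membrane marker that outlines transformed cells. The second unit is the circuit part itself, a CaMV 35S promoter modified with a BetI operator (35S-BetIO). It drives a nuclear-localised GFP whose coding sequence is interrupted by the potato ST-LS1 IV2 intron, and an ADH terminator is named in the insert description. The intron restricts functional GFP expression to plant cells rather than bacteria. The operator should make the otherwise strong promoter repressible by the bacterial BetI repressor. The construct therefore serves as a repressible-promoter reporter, with nuclear GFP reading out promoter state against the constitutive mCherry reference.
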