Features (pLannotate 1.2.2; 21 found; start..end, strand, type, name):
      8..30      +  misc_feature   LB T-DNA repeat: left border repeat from nopaline C58 T-DNA (truncated)
    686..1546    +  CDS            PIP2-1: PIP21_ARATH - Also known as PIP2A. Experimental evidence at protein level: Swiss-Prot protein existence level 1. Water channel required to facilitate the transport of water across cell membrane. Probably involved in root water uptake. Its function is impaired by Hg(2+). From Arabidopsis thaliana (Mouse-ear cress).
   1553..2262    +  CDS            mCherry (fragment): monomeric derivative of DsRed fluorescent protein (Shaner et al., 2004) mammalian codon-optimized
   2282..2534    +  terminator     NOS terminator: nopaline synthase terminator and poly(A) signal
   3057..3398    +  promoter       CaMV 35S promoter: strong constitutive promoter from cauliflower mosaic virus
   3451..3646    +  CDS            superfolder GFP (fragment): GFP variant that folds robustly even when fused to poorly folded proteins (Pédelacq et al., 2006)
   3648..3836    +  intron         IV2 intron: modified second intron of the potato ST-LS1 gene (Vancanneyt et al., 1990)
   3858..4352    +  CDS            mgfp5 (fragment): GFP with folding enhancement mutations; mgfp5; suitable for expression in plants due to removal of a cryptic intron
   4665..4700    -  misc_feature   MCS (fragment): pBluescript multiple cloning site
   4713..4731    -  promoter       T3 promoter: promoter for bacteriophage T3 RNA polymerase
   4776..4792    -  protein_bind   lac operator: The lac repressor binds to the lac operator to inhibit transcription in E. coli. This inhibition can be relieved by adding lactose or isopropyl-β-D-thiogalactopyranoside (IPTG). lac repressor encoded by lacI
   4800..4830    -  promoter       lac promoter: promoter for the E. coli lac operon
   4845..4866    -  protein_bind   CAP binding site: CAP binding activates transcription in the presence of cAMP. E. coli catabolite activator protein
   4879..4971    -  CDS            lacI (fragment): lac repressor; lacI; The lac repressor binds to the lac operator to inhibit transcription in E. coli. This inhibition can be relieved by adding lactose or isopropyl-β-D-thiogalactopyranoside (IPTG).
   4973..5097    -  rep_origin     RSF ori (fragment): Plasmids containing the RSF 1030 origin of replication can be propagated in E. coli cells that contain additional plasmids with compatible origins.
   5105..5129    +  misc_feature   RB T-DNA repeat: right border repeat from nopaline C58 T-DNA
   5220..5808    -  rep_origin     ori: high-copy-number ColE1/pMB1/pBR322/pUC origin of replication
   5902..6687    -  CDS            aadA: S3AD_SHIFL - Experimental evidence at protein level: Swiss-Prot protein existence level 1. Mediates bacterial resistance to the antibiotics streptomycin and spectinomycin. From Shigella flexneri.
   6748..6897    -  CDS            sat-1 (fragment): STA_ECOLX - Protein inferred from homology: Swiss-Prot protein existence level 3. Involved in resistance to streptothricin, a broad-spectrum antibiotic produced by streptomycetes (PubMed:1850404). Detoxifies streptothricin via acetylation of the beta amino group of the first beta-lysyl moiety of streptothricin (By similarity). From Escherichia coli.
   7039..7137    +  CDS            TRA2_ECOLX (fragment): Protein predicted: Swiss-Prot protein existence level 4. Required for transposition of transposon Tn903. From Escherichia coli.
   7145..7580    +  rep_origin     pSa ori: origin of replication from bacterial plasmid pSa
>Addgene plasmid #190379 | JAB2500 | addgene full sequence | sequence record 393423 | Addgene NGS Result
AGACTCTTGGCAGGATATATTGTGGTGTAACGTTAAGCTTTGGTTGTCGACGAGTCAGTAATAAACGGCG
TCAAAGTGGTTGCAGCCGGCACACACGAGTCGTGTTTATCAACTCAAAGCACAAATACTTTTCCTCAACC
TAAAAATAAGGCAATTAGCCAAAAACAACTTTGCGTGTAAACAACGCTCAATACACGTGTCATTTTATTA
TTAGCTATTGCTTCACCGCCTTAGCTTTCTCGTGACCTAGTCGTCCTCGTCTTTTCTTCTTCTTCTTCTA
TAAAACAATACCCAAAGAGCTCTTCTTCTTCACAATTCAGATTTCAATTTCTCAAAATCTTAAAAACTTT
CTCTCAATTCTCTCTACCGTGATCAAGGTAAATTTCTGTGTTCCTTATTCTCTCAAAATCTTCGATTTTG
TTTTCGTTCGATCCCAATTTCGTATATGTTCTTTGGTTTAGATTCTGTTAATCTTAGATCGTAGACGATT
TTCTGGGTTTGATCGTTAGATATCATCTTAATTCTCGATTAGGGTTTCATAGATATCATCCGATTTGTTC
AAATAATTTGAGTTTTGTCGAATAATTACTCTTCGATTTGTGATTTCTATCTAGATCTGGTGTTAGTTTC
TAGTTTGTGCGATCGAATTTGTCGATTAATCTGAGTTTTTCTGATTAACAGCACCATGGCAAAGGATGTG
GAAGCCGTTCCCGGAGAAGGATTTCAGACAAGAGACTATCAAGATCCGCCACCAGCTCCGTTTATTGATG
GAGCGGAGCTAAAGAAGTGGTCTTTCTACAGAGCAGTTATCGCAGAGTTCGTAGCCACTCTCCTCTTCTT
ATACATCACCGTTTTGACAGTCATCGGTTACAAGATTCAGTCCGATACTGATGCCGGTGGCGTAGATTGC
GGCGGAGTTGGAATCCTCGGTATCGCTTGGGCCTTTGGTGGTATGATCTTCATCCTCGTCTACTGCACCG
CCGGTATCTCTGGTGGTCACATTAACCCAGCGGTGACATTTGGGCTATTCTTGGCACGTAAAGTGTCGTT
ACCTAGGGCCCTATTGTACATAATCGCTCAGTGTTTGGGTGCGATTTGTGGAGTTGGTTTTGTCAAAGCC
TTCCAAAGCTCTTACTACACCCGTTACGGAGGTGGAGCCAACTCTCTAGCCGATGGCTACAGCACAGGGA
CCGGTCTAGCCGCAGAGATCATTGGTACTTTCGTTCTTGTCTACACCGTATTCTCTGCCACTGACCCCAA
ACGTAGTGCCAGAGACTCCCACGTTCCGGTGTTGGCGCCACTTCCAATCGGATTTGCCGTGTTCATGGTA
CATTTGGCTACCATTCCCATTACCGGAACCGGAATTAACCCGGCAAGGAGTTTCGGAGCTGCCGTAATCT
ACAACAAGAGCAAGCCATGGGATGACCACTGGATATTTTGGGTTGGACCATTCATTGGAGCTGCGATAGC
TGCATTCTACCACCAATTCGTTCTAAGAGCTTCAGGTTCTAAGTCTCTTGGATCATTCAGAAGTGCTGCC
AACGTCGGATCCATGGTGAGCAAGGGCGAGGAGGATAACATGGCCATCATCAAGGAGTTCATGCGCTTCA
AGGTGCACATGGAGGGCTCCGTGAACGGCCACGAGTTCGAGATCGAGGGCGAGGGCGAGGGCCGCCCCTA
CGAGGGCACCCAGACCGCCAAGCTGAAGGTGACCAAGGGTGGCCCCCTGCCCTTCGCCTGGGACATCCTG
TCCCCTCAGTTCATGTACGGCTCCAAGGCCTACGTGAAGCACCCCGCCGACATCCCCGACTACTTGAAGC
TGTCCTTCCCCGAGGGCTTCAAGTGGGAGCGCGTGATGAACTTCGAGGACGGCGGCGTGGTGACCGTGAC
CCAGGACTCCTCCCTGCAGGACGGCGAGTTCATCTACAAGGTGAAGCTGCGCGGCACCAACTTCCCCTCC
GACGGCCCCGTAATGCAGAATAAGACCATGGGCTGGGAGGCCTCCTCCGAGCGGATGTACCCCGAGGACG
GCGCCCTGAAGGGCGAGATCAAGCAGAGGCTGAAGCTGAAGGACGGCGGCCACTACGACGCTGAGGTCAA
GACCACCTACAAGGCCAAGAAGCCCGTGCAGCTGCCCGGCGCCTACAACGTCAACATCAAGTTGGACATC
ACCTCCCACAACGAGGACTACACCATCGTGGAACAGTACGAACGCGCCGAGGGCCGCCACTCCACCGGCG
GCATGGAGGAGCTGTACAAGTAAAGCGGCCGCCCGGCTGCAGATCGTTCAAACATTTGGCAATAAAGTTT
CTTAAGATTGAATCCTGTTGCCGGTCTTGCGATGATTATCATATAATTTCTGTTGAATTACGTTAAGCAT
GTAATAATTAACATGTAATGCATGACGTTATTTATGAGATGGGTTTTTATGATTAGAGTCCCGCAATTAT
ACATTTAATACGCGATAGAAAACAAAATATAGCGCGCAAACTAGGATAAATTATCGCGCGCGGTGTCATC
TATGTTACTAGATCGGGGCGCGCCCTCGAGGAAGACGTAATGGGTCCCCAGATTTGCCTTTTCAATTTCA
GAAAGAATGCTAACCCACAGATGGTTAGAGAGGCTTACGCAGCAGCTCTCATCAAGACGATCTACCCGAG
CAATAATCTCCAGGAAATCAAATACCTTCCCAAGAAGGTTAAAGATGCAGTCAAAAGATTCAGGACTAAC
TGCATCAAGAACACAGAGAAAGATATATTTCTCAAGATCAGAAGTACTATTCCAGTATGGACGATTCAAG
GCTTGCTTCACAAACCAAGGCAAGTAATAGAGATTGGAGTCTCTAAAAAGGTAGTTCCCACTGAATCAAA
GGCCATGGAGTCAAAGATTCAAATAGAGGACCTAACAGAACTCGCCGTAAAGACTGGCGAACAGTTCATA
CAGAGTCTCTTACGACTCAATGACAAGAAGAAAATCTTCGTCAACATGGTGGAGCACGACACACTTGTCT
ACTCCAAAAATATCAAAGATACAGTCTCAGAAGACCAAAGGGCAATTGAGACTTTTCAACAAAGGGTAAT
ATCCGGAAACCTCCTCGGATTCCATTGCCCAGCTATCTGTCACTTTATTGTGAAGATAGTGGAAAAGGAA
GGTGGCTCCTACAAATGCCATCATTGCGATAAAGGAAAGGCCATCGTTGAAGATGCCTCTGCCGACAGTG
GTCCCAAAGATGGACCCCCACCCACGAGGAGCATCGTGGAAAAAGAAGACGTTCCAACCACGTCTTCAAA
GCAAGTGGATTGATGTGATATCTCCACTGACGTAAGGGATGACGCACAATCCCACTATCCTTCGCAAGAC
CCTTCCTCTATATAAGGAAGTTCATTTCATTTGGAGAGAACACGGGGGACTCTAGATTGAATTGATTGGA
CGTTCAATATAACACCATGGTGAGTAAAGGAGAAGAACTTTTCACTGGAGTTGTCCCAATTCTTGTTGAA
TTAGATGGTGATGTTAATGGGCACAAATTTTCTGTCAGTGGAGAGGGTGAAGGTGATGCAACATACGGAA
AACTTACCCTTAAATTTATTTGCACTACTGGAAAACTACCTGTTCCATGGCCAACCCTGGTCACCACCCT
GACCTACGTAAGTTTCTGCTTCTACCTTTGATATATATATAATAATTATCATTAATTAGTAGTAATATAA
TATTTCAAATATTTTTTTCAAAATAAAAGAATGTAGTATATAGCAATTGCTTTTCTGTAGTTTATAAGTG
TGTATATTTTAATTTATAACTTTTCTAATATATGACCAAAATTTGTTGATGTGCAGGGCGTGCAGTGCTT
CTCCCGTTACCCTGATCATATGAAGCGGCACGACTTCTTCAAGAGCGCCATGCCTGAGGGATACGTGCAG
GAGAGGACCATCTTCTTCAAGGACGACGGGAACTACAAGACACGTGCTGAAGTCAAGTTTGAGGGTGACA
CCCTCGTCAACAGGATCGAGCTTAAGGGAATCGATTTCAAGGAGGACGGAAACATCCTCGGCCACAAGTT
GGAATACAACTACAACTCCCACAACGTATACATCATGGCCGACAAGCAAAAGAACGGCATCAAAGCCAAC
TTCAAGACCCGCCACAACATCGAGGACGGCGGCGTGCAACTCGCTGATCATTATCAACAAAATACTCCAA
TTGGCGATGGCCCTGTCCTTTTACCAGACAACCATTACCTGTCCACACAATCTGCCCTTTCGAAAGATCC
CAACGAAAAGAGAGATCACATGGTCCTTCTTGAGTTTGTAACAGCTGCTGGGATTACACATGGCATGGAT
GAACTATACAAACCTAAGAAAAAGCGTAAGGTCGAGGACCCTTAATGTCAAGCCATTCTCTCGCAGATGA
TGTTCACTTTGTGTTTTACTTCCTTTATGCATTCACAGCAATAAAAGAAAGAAATCTCCATCGCTTTTGG
TTTTCTTCTCTGTCTTAAGTTAGTCGTTTTCGTGTCTAATCTATTACTTATCATTGTAATAGACTCTTCT
TCTATTGAGATTTGAATATAAACTAAAACACATTCCATTTTACTGTGTTCTCAACATTCAGAATGCAAAC
GGACTAACCGTAGTGACTCGGCTTGAGTCTTCGGGCTAGAGCGGACTAGTTCTAGAGCGGCCGCCACCGC
GGTGGAGCTCCAGCTTTTGTTCCCTTTAGTGAGGGTTAATTGCGCGCTTGGCGTAATCATGGTCATAGCT
GTTTCCTGTGTGAAATTGTTATCCGCTCACAATTCCACACAACATACGAGCCGGAAGCATAAAGTGTAAA
GCCTGGGGTGCCTAATGAGTGAGCTAACTCACATTAATTGCGTTGCGCTCACTGCCCGCTTTCCAGTCGG
GAAACCTGTCGTGCCAGCTGCATTAATGAATCGGCCAACGCGCGGGGAGAGGCGGTTTGCGTATTGGGCG
CTCTTCCGCTTCCTCGCTCACTGACTCGCTGCGCTCGGTCGTTCGGCTGCGGCGAGCGGTATCAGCTCAC
TCAAAGGCGGTAATACGGTTATCCACAGAATCAGGGGATAACGCAGGAAAGAACATGAAGGCCTTGACAG
GATATATTGGCGGGTAAACTAAGTCGCTGTATGTGTTTGTTTGAGATCTCATGTGAGCAAAAGGCCAGCA
AAAGGCCAGGAACCGTAAAAAGGCCGCGTTGCTGGCGTTTTTCCATAGGCTCCGCCCCCCTGACGAGCAT
CACAAAAATCGACGCTCAAGTCAGAGGTGGCGAAACCCGACAGGACTATAAAGATACCAGGCGTTTCCCC
CTGGAAGCTCCCTCGTGCGCTCTCCTGTTCCGACCCTGCCGCTTACCGGATACCTGTCCGCCTTTCTCCC
TTCGGGAAGCGTGGCGCTTTCTCATAGCTCACGCTGTAGGTATCTCAGTTCGGTGTAGGTCGTTCGCTCC
AAGCTGGGCTGTGTGCACGAACCCCCCGTTCAGCCCGACCGCTGCGCCTTATCCGGTAACTATCGTCTTG
AGTCCAACCCGGTAAGACACGACTTATCGCCACTGGCAGCAGCCACTGGTAACAGGATTAGCAGAGCGAG
GTATGTAGGCGGTGCTACAGAGTTCTTGAAGTGGTGGCCTAACTACGGCTACACTAGAAGAACAGTATTT
GGTATCTGTGCTCTGCTGAAGCCAGTTACCTTCGGAAGAAGAGTTGGTAGCTCTTGATCCGGCAAACAAA
CCACCGCTGGTAGCGGTGGTTTTTTTGTTTGCAAGCAGCAGATTACGCGCAGAAAAAAAGGATCTCAAGA
AGATCCTTTGATCTTTTCTACGGGGTCTGACGCTCAGTGGAACGAAAACTCACGTTAAGGGATTTTGGTC
ATGAATTCTTGTTAGACATTATTTGCCGACTACCTTGGTGATCTCGCCTTTCACGTAGTGAACAAATTCT
TCCAACTGATCTGCGCGCGAGGCCAAGCGATCTTCTTGTCCAAGATAAGCCTGCCTAGCTTCAAGTATGA
CGGGCTGATACTGGGCCGGCAGGCGCTCCATTGCCCAGTCGGCAGCGACATCCTTCGGCGCGATTTTGCC
GGTTACTGCGCTGTACCAAATGCGGGACAACGTAAGCACTACATTTCGCTCATCGCCAGCCCAGTCGGGC
GGCGAGTTCCATAGCGTTAAGGTTTCATTTAGCGCCTCAAATAGATCCTGTTCAGGAACCGGATCAAAGA
GTTCCTCCGCCGCTGGACCTACCAAGGCAACGCTATGTTCTCTTGCTTTTGTCAGCAAGATAGCCAGATC
AATGTCGATCGTGGCTGGCTCGAAGATACCTGCAAGAATGTCATTGCGCTGCCATTCTCCAAATTGCAGT
TCGCGCTTAGCTGGATAACGCCACGGAATGATGTCGTCGTGCACAACAATGGTGACTTCTACAGCGCGGA
GAATCTCGCTCTCTCCAGGGGAAGCCGAAGTTTCCAAAAGGTCGTTGATCAAAGCTCGCCGCGTTGTTTC
ATCAAGCCTTACGGTCACCGTAACCAGCAAATCAATATCACTGTGTGGCTTCAGGCCGCCATCCACTGCG
GAGCCGTACAAATGTACGGCCAGCAACGTCGGTTCGAGATGGCGCTCGATGACGCCAACTACCTCTGATA
GTTGAGTCGATACTTCGGCGATCACCGCTTCCCTCATGATGTTTAACTCCTGAATTAAGCCGCGCCGCGA
AGCGGTGTCGGCTTGAATGAATTGTTAGGCGTCATCCTGTGCTCCCGAGAACCAGTACCAGTACATCGCT
GTTTCGTTCGAGACTTGAGGTCTAGTTTTATACGTGAACAGGTCAATGCCGCCGAGAGTAAAGCCACATT
TTGCGTACAAATTGCAGGCAGGTACATTGTTCGTTTGTGCCATGATGATATATTTTTATCTTGTGCAATG
TAACATCAGAGATTTTGAGACACAACGTGGCTTTGTTGAATAAATCGAACTTTTGCTGAGTTGAAGGATC
AGATCACGCATCTTCCCGACAACGCAGACCGTTCCGTGGCAAAGCAAAAGTTCAAAATCACCAACTGGTC
CACCTACAACAAAGCTCTCATCAACCGTGGCTCCCTCACTTTCTGGCTGGATGATGGGGCGATTCAGGAG
ATCCCCATCCAACAGCCCGCCGTCGAGCGGGCTTTTTTATCCCCGGAAGCCTGTGGATAGAGGGTAGTTA
TCCACGTGAAACCGCTAATGCCCCGCAAAGCCTTGATTCACGGGGCTTTCCGGCCCGCTCCAAAAACTAT
CCACGTGAAATCGCTAATCAGGGTACGTGAAATCGCTAATCGGAGTACGTGAAATCGCTAATAAGGTCAC
GTGAAATCGCTAATCAAAAAGGCACGTGAGAACGCTAATAGCCCTTTCAGATCAACAGCTTGCAAACACC
CCTCGCTCCGGCAAGTAGTTACAGCAAGTAGTATGTTCAATTAGCTTTTCAATTATGAATATATATATCA
ATTATTGGTCGCCCTTGGCTTGTGGACAATGCGCTACGCGCACCGGCTCCGCCCGTGGACAACCGCAAGC
GGTTGCCCACCGTCGAGCGCCTTTGCCCACAACCCGGCGGCCGGCCGCAACAGATCGTTTTATAAATTTT
TTTTTTTGAAAAAGAAAAAGCCCGAAAGGCGGCAACCTCTCGGGCTTCTGGATTTCCGATCCCCGGAATT
